>Addgene plasmid #212343 | pTwist-SARS-CoV-2 Spike-deltaC18 D1118H (CAC) | addgene full sequence | sequence record 433279 | Addgene NGS Result
TCACTACTTCTGGAATAGCTCAGAGGCCGAGGCGGCCTCGGCCTCTGCATAAATAAAAAAAATTAGTCAG
CGATGGGGCGGAGAATGGGCGGAACTGGGCGGAGTTAGGGGCGGGATGGGCGGAGTTAGGGGCGGGACTA
TGGTTGCTGACTAATTGAGATGCAGATCGCTTAATTAAGTTTCGATAGCCCAAGGTAACCAATGAGATTA
GGGAGGGAAGAAAGTTTGATGAACTACTTCTGACCCCTAGTGGTGTCCAGAAAAGACCATTAAAGGAATG
TCTTGATCGAAATCGAGAGATCGCCTGCAGGATAGCTGACGACCTTAAGGATAAATTTCTGGTAAGGAGG
ACACGTATGGAAGTGGGCAAGTTGGGGAAGCCGTATCCGTTGCTGAATCTGGCATATGTGGGAGTATAAG
ACGCGCAGCGTCGCATCAGGCATTTTTTTCTGCGCCAATGCACCTAGAATCGGTTACCAATGCTTAATCA
GTGAGGCACCTATCTCAGCGATCTGTCTATTTCGTTCATCCATAGTTGCCTGACTCCCCGTCGTGTAGAT
AACTACGATACGGGAGGGCTTACCATCTGGCCCCAGTGCTGCAATGATACCGCGAGACCCACGCTCACCG
GCTCCAGATTTATCAGCAATAAACCAGCCAGCCGGAAGGGCCGAGCGCAGAAGTGGTCCTGCAACTTTAT
CCGCCTCCATCCAGTCTATCAACTGTTGCCGGGAAGCTAGAGTAAGTAGTTCGCCAGTTAATAGTTTACG
CAAGGTTGTTGCCATTGCTACAGGCATCGTGGTGTCACGCTCGTCGTTTGGTATGGCTTCATTCAGCTCC
GGTTCCCAACGATCAAGGCGAGTTACATGATCCCCCATGTTGTGCAAAAAAGCGGTTAGCTCCTTCGGTC
CTCCAATCGTTGTCAGAAGTAAGTTGGCCGCAGTGTTATCACTCATGGTTATGGCAGCACTGCATAATTC
TCTTACTGTCATGCCATCCGTAAGATGCTTTTCTGTGACTGGTGAATACTCAACCAAGTCATTCTGAGAA
TAGTGTATGCGGCGACCGAGTTGCTCTTGCCCGGCGTCAATACGGGATAATACCGCGCCACATAGCAGAA
CTTTAAAAGTGCTCATCATTGGAAAGCGTTCTTCGGGGCGAAAACTCTCAAGGATCTTACCGCTGTTGAG
ATCCAGTTCGATGTAACCCACTCGCGCACCCAACTGATCTTCAGCATCTTTTACTTTCACCAGCGTTTCT
GGGTGAGCAAAAACAGGAAGGCAAAATGCCGCAAAAAAGGGAATAAGGGCGACACGGAAATGTTGAATAC
TCATGCGAAAGCCTCCTGCTGATCCTGTCTCTTGATAGATGTTTGCAAAAGCTAGGACTCGATTATACGT
TGACCGATCAGACTATCAATATCTAGGTTTAAACAGATCGGTACGCTGCCGTGACCAGGCTTGAGTACAA
TATCTGACGATTGGACTTCCTGGGTCCCAAGCTGGATTCCGACTGGCTGACTGCCAAGCAACGATATGGA
TCGTCGAGACTCGCACTGAGAGGATCGTTCTCGGTACACCAGGCGCGCCCCGATTTCGATATTCCTCGGA
TCTCGGATAGATCGGGATTGAGGATGTAGGTTGAACTTCTCTCGGGTGATCCCGATCTCGGATATTCGGG
ATTGGAGTAATACCTGGCGATAGGCGCTGCCAAGCAATAGCCAAGGCGCAAGGCCGGCCAAGAGACTTGC
GATAGTTCGTTCGAGAGGTAGCCTGCAAGATGGATCGGACGAAAGGTTTGAAGATTTTCCGACGAGGGCC
TTGGAGAGTTCGGAAATTTAAATGCAACTATGGATGAACGAAATAGACAGATCGCTGAGATAGGTGCCTC
ACTGATTAAGCATTGGTAACTGTCAGACCAAGTTTACTCATATATACTTTAGATTGATTTAAAACTTCAT
TTTTAATTTAAAAGGATCTAGGTGAAGATCCTTTTTGATAATCTCATGACCAAAATCCCTTAACGTGAGT
TTTCGTTCCACTGAGCGTCAGACCCCGTAGAAAAGATCAAAGGATCTTCTTGAGATCCTTTTTTTCTGCG
CGTAATCTGCTGCTTGCAAACAAAAAAACCACCGCTACCAGCGGTGGTTTGTTTGCCGGATCAAGAGCTA
CCAACTCTTTTTCCGAAGGTAACTGGCTTCAGCAGAGCGCAGATACCAAATACTGTTCTTCTAGTGTAGC
CGTAGTTAGGCCACCACTTCAAGAACTCTGTAGCACCGCCTACATACCTCGCTCTGCTAATCCTGTTACC
AGTGGCTGCTGCCAGTGGCGATAAGTCGTGTCTTACCGGGTTGGACTCAAGACGATAGTTACCGGATAAG
GCGCAGCGGTCGGGCTGAACGGGGGGTTCGTGCACACAGCCCAGCTTGGAGCGAACGACCTACACCGAAC
TGAGATACCTACAGCGTGAGCTATGAGAAAGCGCCACGCTTCCCGAAGGGAGAAAGGCGGACAGGTATCC
GGTAAGCGGCAGGGTCGGAACAGGAGAGCGCACGAGGGAGCTTCCAGGGGGAAACGCCTGGTATCTTTAT
AGTCCTGTCGGGTTTCGCCACCTCTGACTTGAGCGTCGATTTTTGTGATGCTCGTCAGGGGGGCGGAGCC
TATGGAAAAACGCCAGCAACGCGGCCTTTTTACGGTTCCTGGCCTTTTGCTGGCCTTTTGCTCACATGAT
TTAAATGAAACTCGTAATCGGAGAACGGGTGCAATAGCAAGGACCAGATCGAACTTGACTGACGCAATTC
TGAGCGTAGTCGAAACCCAGACAAGTCGATCTCGCCAAGTAGCTGACTTGACTGGTTAATTAACCATAGA
GCCCACCGCATCCCCAGCATGCCTGCTATTGTCTTCCCAATCCTCCCCCTTGCTGTCCTGCCCCACCCCA
CCCCCCAGAATAGAATGACACCTACTCAGACAATGCGATGCAATTTCCTCATTTTATTAGGAAAGGACAG
TGGGAGTGGCACCTTCCAGGGTCAAGGAAGGCACGGGGGAGGGGCAAACAACAGATGGCTGGCAACTAGA
AGGCACAGGGCTTACATACTAGAAGAACTCGTCAAGAAGGCGATAGAAGGCGATGCGCTGCGAATCGGGA
GCGGCGATACCGTAAAGCACGAGGAAGCGGTCAGCCCATTCGCCGCCAAGCTCTTCAGCAATATCACGGG
TAGCCAACGCTATGTCCTGATAGCGGTCCGCCACACCCAGCCGGCCACAGTCGATGAATCCAGAAAAGCG
GCCATTTTCCACCATGATATTCGGCAAGCAGGCATCGCCGTGGGTCACGACGAGATCCTCGCCGTCGGGC
ATCCGCGCCTTGAGCCTGGCGAACAGTTCGGCTGGCGCGAGCCCCTGATGCTCTTCGTCCAGATCATCCT
GATCGACAAGACCGGCTTCCATCCGAGTACGTGCTCGCTCGATGCGATGTTTCGCTTGGTGGTCGAATGG
GCAGGTAGCCGGATCAAGCGTATGCAGCCGCCGCATTGCATCAGCCATGATGGATACTTTCTCGGCAGGA
GCAAGGTGAGATGACAGGAGATCCTGCCCCGGCACTTCGCCCAATAGCAGCCAGTCCCTTCCCGCTTCAG
TGACAACGTCGAGCACAGCTGCGCAAGGAACGCCCGTCGTGGCCAGCCACGATAGCCGCGCTGCCTCGTC
CTGGAGTTCATTCAGGGCACCGGACAGGTCGGTCTTGACAAAAAGAACCGGGCGCCCCTGCGCTGACAGC
CGGAACACGGCGGCATCAGAGCAGCCGATTGTCTGTTGTGCCCAGTCATAGCCGAATAGCCTCTCCACCC
AAGCGGCGGGAGAACCTGCGTGCAATCCATCTTGTTCAATCATGTTGGCTACCTCCTTTGCAAAAGCCTA
GGCCTCCAAAAAAGCCTCC
Features (pLannotate 1.2.2; 8 found; start..end, strand, type, name):
    209..280     -  misc_feature   3' β-globin insulator: insulator downstream of the human β-globin locus (Farrell et al., 2002)
    325..461     -  terminator     rrnG terminator: transcription terminator from the E. coli ribosomal RNA rrnG operon (Albrechtsen et al., 1991)
    474..1334    -  CDS            AmpR: β-lactamase; bla; confers resistance to ampicillin, carbenicillin, and related antibiotics
   1844..1908    +  CDS            bla(M) (fragment): β-lactamase lacking the signal sequence; bla(M); allows cytosolic expression of β-lactamase
   2080..2668    +  rep_origin     ori: high-copy-number ColE1/pMB1/pBR322/pUC origin of replication
   2864..3088    -  polyA_signal   bGH poly(A) signal: bovine growth hormone polyadenylation signal
   3102..3893    -  CDS            neo: KKA2_KLEPN - Also known as kan, nptII. Experimental evidence at protein level: Swiss-Prot protein existence level 1. Resistance to kanamycin, neomycin, paromomycin, ribostamycin, butirosin and gentamicin B. From Klebsiella pneumoniae.
   3907..164     -  promoter       SV40 promoter (across the origin): SV40 early promoter
