[The description below was written by a language model from this plasmid's Addgene catalogue record and pLannotate feature annotations shown in this document.]
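Description:
pTwist-SARS-CoV-2 Spike-deltaC18 D1118H (CAC) is a mammalian expression plasmid built on the Twist pTwist-CMV-BetaGlobin-WPRE-Neo backbone and intended to supply a SARS-CoV-2 spike glycoprotein for pseudovirus production. The insert is the spike (S) gene carrying the single substitution D1118H. The "(CAC)" in the name presumably denotes the histidine codon used, and "deltaC18" indicates removal of the last 18 residues of the cytoplasmic tail, a truncation commonly used to improve spike incorporation into pseudotyped particles. The catalogue lists the promoter as CAG, whereas the backbone name implies a CMV promoter with a β-globin element and WPRE. The record does not resolve this discrepancy.

The accompanying feature table comes from a sequence record of only 3,939 nt, and it annotates backbone elements exclusively. No spike coding sequence, CMV or CAG promoter, or WPRE was detected, and a record of this size is too short to hold the backbone plus a full spike gene. The annotation therefore appears to cover only part of the construct or to miss the expression cassette. The table does show a high-copy ColE1/pUC-type origin and an AmpR β-lactamase gene followed by an rrnG terminator, which provide propagation and ampicillin selection in E. coli. It also lists a short additional β-lactamase fragment and a 3' β-globin insulator element. An SV40 early promoter drives a neo (nptII) gene ending in a bGH polyadenylation signal, a cassette that permits G418 selection in mammalian cells. In practice the plasmid would be co-transfected with packaging and reporter components to make spike-pseudotyped particles, and the associated study concerns escape from vaccine-induced humoral immunity.
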