Addgene plasmid #212343: pTwist-SARS-CoV-2 Spike-deltaC18 D1118H (CAC)
Purpose: Encodes SARS-CoV-2 spike D1118H for pseudovirus production
Depositing lab: Alejandro Balazs. Depositing organization: Massachusetts General Hospital. Publication: Ongoing evolution of SARS-CoV-2 drives escape from mRNA vaccine-induced humoral immunity. Roederer AL, Cao Y, Denis KS, Sheehan ML, Li CJ, Lam EC, Gregory DJ, Poznansky MC, Iafrate AJ, Canaday DH, Gravenstein S, Garcia-Beltran WF, Balazs AB. medRxiv [Preprint]. 2024 Mar 7:2024.03.05.24303815. doi: 10.1101/2024.03.05.24303815. PubMed 38496628.
Backbone
  Vector backbone: pTwist-CMV-BetaGlobin-WPRE-Neo
  Backbone manufacturer: Twist
  Vector type: Mammalian Expression
Growth in bacteria
  Bacterial resistance: Ampicillin, 100 μg/mL
  Growth temperature: 37°C
  Growth strain: NEB Stable
  Copy number: High Copy
Gene/Insert
  Gene/Insert name: SARS-CoV-2 Spike D1118H
  Species: Severe acute respiratory syndrome coronavirus 2
  Mutation: D1118H
  Entrez Gene: S (a.k.a. GU280_gp02, spike glycoprotein)
  Promoter: CAG
  Cloning method: Ligation Independent Cloning
Terms and licenses: Academic/Nonprofit Terms; Industry Terms: Not Available to Industry
Depositor comments: Please visit https://www.medrxiv.org/content/10.1101/2024.03.05.24303815v1 for medRxiv preprint.
How to cite: pTwist-SARS-CoV-2 Spike-deltaC18 D1118H (CAC) was a gift from Alejandro Balazs (Addgene plasmid # 212343 ; http://n2t.net/addgene:212343 ; RRID:Addgene_212343)
